Addgene plasmid #105960: ath5:H2B-RFP
Purpose: transgenesis, appears rather late, likely due to long RFP maturation time but is brighter than most other Ath5 construct
Depositing lab: Caren Norden. Depositing organization: Max Planck Institute of Molecular Cell Biology and Genetics. Publication: Independent modes of ganglion cell translocation ensure correct lamination of the zebrafish retina. Icha J, Kunath C, Rocha-Martins M, Norden C. J Cell Biol. 2016 Oct 24;215(2):259-275. 10.1083/jcb.201604095 PubMed 27810916.
Backbone
  Vector backbone: GWpTolDest(R4-R2)pA
  Vector type: Bacterial Expression
Growth in bacteria
  Bacterial resistance: Ampicillin, 100 μg/mL
  Growth temperature: 37°C
  Growth strain: DH5alpha
  Copy number: High Copy
Gene/Insert
  Gene/Insert name: H2B (alt name: histone cluster 2 H2B family member e)
  Species: H. sapiens (human)
  Entrez Gene: H2BC21 (a.k.a. GL105, H2B, H2B-GL105, H2B.1, H2BE, H2BFQ, H2BGL105, H2BQ, HIST2H2BE)
  Tag / fusion protein: RFP (C terminal on insert)
  Cloning method: Gateway Cloning
Terms and licenses: Academic/Nonprofit Terms; Industry Terms: Not Available to Industry
How to cite: ath5:H2B-RFP was a gift from Caren Norden (Addgene plasmid # 105960 ; http://n2t.net/addgene:105960 ; RRID:Addgene_105960)
