[The description below was written by a language model from this plasmid's Addgene catalogue record, the feature table of its GenBank file and pLannotate feature annotations shown in this document.]
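Description:
ath5:H2B-RFP is a Tol2 transposon transgenesis plasmid of about 12.35 kb, assembled by Gateway recombination into the GWpTolDest(R4-R2)pA destination backbone. Although catalogued as a bacterial expression vector, its stated purpose is transgenesis, and the associated work concerns the zebrafish retina. E. coli serves only for propagation. The pBluescript-type backbone carries a high-copy ColE1/pUC origin, an f1 origin, ampicillin resistance (AmpR with its own promoter) and remnants of the lacZα/lac promoter region, with T7 and T3 promoters flanking the insert region.

The payload lies between two annotated Tol2 arms, which Tol2 transposase recognises to integrate the intervening DNA into the host genome. A short segment labelled as medaka (O. latipes) tyrosinase adjoins the first arm. Within the transposon, a roughly 4.9 kb Ath5 promoter fragment, derived from a 5' entry clone and bounded by attB4 and attB1 recombination scars, drives human histone H2B fused at its C terminus to RFP, which the automated annotation identifies as mRFP1. The catalogue assigns the histone to H2BC21 (HIST2H2BE), whereas the automated annotation labels it HIST1H2BJ; both are human H2B. An attB2 site and an SV40 late polyadenylation signal follow the fusion.

Because H2B is incorporated into chromatin, the fusion marks the nuclei of cells in which the Ath5 promoter is active. The depositor notes that the signal appears rather late, probably because RFP matures slowly, which fits mRFP1's reported slow maturation. The signal is nevertheless brighter than that of most other Ath5 constructs.
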