LOCUS       Tol2_Ath5_H2B_RF 12352 bp ds-DNA circular 12-JUN-2014
DEFINITION  .
ACCESSION
VERSION
SOURCE      .
  ORGANISM  .
COMMENT     Promoter from /Users/icha/Desktop/Tol2_GW/tol2
            kit/533_Ath5p5E_inpDONRMCS_228.ape 675 to 5815
COMMENT     Gene from /Users/icha/Desktop/Tol2_GW/tol2 kit/526_H2B_RFP pME.ape
            652 to 1767
COMMENT     Backbone from /Volumes/nordenlab1-1/Protocols/Tol2_GW/tol2 kit/465
            pTolR4R2pA.gb 3154 to 1330
COMMENT     ApEinfo:methylated:1
FEATURES             Location/Qualifiers
     misc_feature    1345..1456
                     /label=MCS of pDONR-MCS
                     /ApEinfo_fwdcolor=#498eff
                     /ApEinfo_revcolor=green
                     /ApEinfo_graphicformat=arrow_data {{0 1 2 0 0 -1} {} 0}
     width           5
     offset          0
     misc_feature    658..774
                     /note="O. latipes tyrosinase"
                     /label=O. latipes tyrosinase
                     /ApEinfo_fwdcolor=#b3ffa5
                     /ApEinfo_revcolor=#65ff61
                     /ApEinfo_graphicformat=arrow_data {{0 1 2 0 0 -1} {} 0}
     width           5
     offset          0
     misc_feature    6472..6490
                     /label=attB1
                     /ApEinfo_fwdcolor=cyan
                     /ApEinfo_revcolor=green
                     /ApEinfo_graphicformat=arrow_data {{0 1 2 0 0 -1} {} 0}
     width           5
     offset          0
     misc_feature    1324..1330
                     /note="attR4"
                     /label=attR4
                     /ApEinfo_fwdcolor=#b3ffa5
                     /ApEinfo_revcolor=#65ff61
                     /ApEinfo_graphicformat=arrow_data {{0 1 2 0 0 -1} {} 0}
     width           5
     offset          0
     misc_feature    6391..6464
                     /vntifkey="21"
                     /note="pBS MCS, T7-T3"
                     /label=MCS
                     /ApEinfo_fwdcolor=#4162ff
                     /ApEinfo_revcolor=#00ff00
                     /ApEinfo_graphicformat=arrow_data {{0 1 2 0 0 -1} {} 0}
     width           5
     offset          0
     misc_feature    775..1312
                     /note="Tol2"
                     /label=Tol2
                     /ApEinfo_fwdcolor=#b3ffa5
                     /ApEinfo_revcolor=#65ff61
                     /ApEinfo_graphicformat=arrow_data {{0 1 2 0 0 -1} {} 0}
     width           5
     offset          0
     primer          complement(6445..6464)
                     /vntifkey="27"
                     /label=T3\primer
                     /ApEinfo_fwdcolor=pink
                     /ApEinfo_revcolor=pink
                     /ApEinfo_graphicformat=arrow_data {{0 1 2 0 0 -1} {} 0}
     width           5
     offset          0
     misc_feature    7853..10081
                     /note="Tol2"
                     /label=Tol2(1)
                     /ApEinfo_label=Tol2
                     /ApEinfo_fwdcolor=#b3ffa5
                     /ApEinfo_revcolor=#65ff61
                     /ApEinfo_graphicformat=arrow_data {{0 1 2 0 0 -1} {} 0}
     width           5
     offset          0
     misc_feature    7588..7602
                     /note="attR2"
                     /label=attR2
                     /ApEinfo_fwdcolor=#b3ffa5
                     /ApEinfo_revcolor=#65ff61
                     /ApEinfo_graphicformat=arrow_data {{0 1 2 0 0 -1} {} 0}
     width           5
     offset          0
     misc_feature    6491..6867
                     /label=H2B
                     /ApEinfo_fwdcolor=#0aff12
                     /ApEinfo_revcolor=#0aff12
                     /ApEinfo_graphicformat=arrow_data {{0 1 2 0 0 -1} {} 0}
     width           5
     offset          0
     misc_feature    6465..6471
                     /label=attR1
                     /ApEinfo_fwdcolor=#ff36c5
                     /ApEinfo_revcolor=green
                     /ApEinfo_graphicformat=arrow_data {{0 1 2 0 0 -1} {} 0}
     width           5
     offset          0
     misc_feature    629..649
                     /note="T7 promoter"
                     /label=T7 promoter
                     /ApEinfo_fwdcolor=#b3ffa5
                     /ApEinfo_revcolor=#65ff61
                     /ApEinfo_graphicformat=arrow_data {{0 1 2 0 0 -1} {} 0}
     width           5
     offset          0
     misc_feature    1331..1344
                     /label=attL4
                     /ApEinfo_fwdcolor=#edc9ff
                     /ApEinfo_revcolor=green
                     /ApEinfo_graphicformat=arrow_data {{0 1 2 0 0 -1} {} 0}
     width           5
     offset          0
     misc_feature    complement(10167..10186)
                     /note="T3 promoter"
                     /label=T3 promoter
                     /ApEinfo_fwdcolor=#b3ffa5
                     /ApEinfo_revcolor=#65ff61
                     /ApEinfo_graphicformat=arrow_data {{0 1 2 0 0 -1} {} 0}
     width           5
     offset          0
     misc_feature    complement(7577..7587)
                     /label=attB2
                     /ApEinfo_fwdcolor=cyan
                     /ApEinfo_revcolor=green
                     /ApEinfo_graphicformat=arrow_data {{0 1 2 0 0 -1} {} 0}
     width           5
     offset          0
     misc_feature    1457..6390
                     /label=Ath5promoter
                     /ApEinfo_fwdcolor=#e6ffaf
                     /ApEinfo_revcolor=green
                     /ApEinfo_graphicformat=arrow_data {{0 1 2 0 0 -1} {} 0}
     width           5
     offset          0
     misc_feature    7607..7802
                     /note="SV40 late polyA signal"
                     /label=SV40 late polyA signal
                     /ApEinfo_fwdcolor=#b3ffa5
                     /ApEinfo_revcolor=#65ff61
                     /ApEinfo_graphicformat=arrow_data {{0 1 2 0 0 -1} {} 0}
     width           5
     offset          0
     misc_feature    6893..7564
                     /label=RFP
                     /ApEinfo_fwdcolor=#ff0dd8
                     /ApEinfo_revcolor=#ff0dd8
                     /ApEinfo_graphicformat=arrow_data {{0 1 2 0 0 -1} {} 0}
     width           5
     offset          0
ORIGIN
        1 CCACCTAAAT TGTAAGCGTT AATATTTTGT TAAAATTCGC GTTAAATTTT TGTTAAATCA
       61 GCTCATTTTT TAACCAATAG GCCGAAATCG GCAAAATCCC TTATAAATCA AAAGAATAGA
      121 CCGAGATAGG GTNNNNNNNN NNNNNNNNNN NNNNNNNNNN NNNNNNNNNA AAGAACGTGG
      181 ACTCCAACGT CAAAGGNNNN NNNNNNNNNN NNNNNNNNNN NNNNNNNNNN NNNNNNNNNN
      241 NNNNNTNNNN NNNNNNNNNN NNNNNNNNNN NNNNNNNNNN NNNNNNNNNN NNNNNNNNNN
      301 NNNNNNNNNN NNNNNNNNNN NNNNNNNNNN NNNNNNNGNN NNNNNNNNNN NNNNNNNNNN
      361 NNNNNNNNNN NNNNNNNNNN NNNNNNNNNN NNNNNNNNNN NNNNNNNNNN NNNNNNNNNN
      421 NNNNNNNNNN NNNNNNNNNN NNNNNNNNNN NNNNNNNNNN NNCCCATTCG CCATTCAGGC
      481 TGCGCAACTG TTGGGAAGGG CGATCGGTGC GGGCCTCTTC GCTATTACGC CAGCTGGCGA
      541 AAGGGGGATG TGCTGCAAGG CGATTAAGTT GGGTAACGCC AGGGTTTTCC CAGTCACGAC
      601 GTTGTAAAAC GACGGCCAGT GAGCGCGCGT AATACGACTC ACTATAGGGC GAATTGGGTA
      661 CAGGTCATTG CACAACACCA GAAATGCCCT CTGATCTGCA AAAGACGTGA ATATCTGTTC
      721 AGACACCCAT ATCCACTCTG TTCCACACAG GTCAGAGGTT TGTCCAGGAG TTCTTGACAG
      781 AGGTGTAAAA AGTACTCAAA AATTTTACTC AAGTGAAAGT ACAAGTACTT AGGGAAAATT
      841 TTACTCAATT AAAAGTAAAA GTATCTGGCT AGAATCTTAC TTGAGTAAAA GTAAAAAAGT
      901 ACTCCATTAA AATTGTACTT GAGTATTAAG GAAGTAAAAG TAAAAGCAAG AAAGAAAACT
      961 AGAGATTCTT GTTTAAGCTT TTAATCTCAA AAAACATTAA ATGAAATGCA TACAAGGTTT
     1021 TATCCTGCTT TAGAACTGTT TGTATTTAAT TATCAAACTA TAAGACAGAC AATCTAATGC
     1081 CAGTACACGC TACTCAAAGT TGTAAAACCT CAGATTTAAC TTCAGTAGAA GCTGATTCTC
     1141 AAAATTGTTA GTGTCAAGCC TAGCTCTTTT GGGGCTGAAA AGCAATCCTG CAGTGCTGAA
     1201 AAGCCTCTCA CAGGCAGCCG ATGCGGGAAG AGGTGTATTA GTCTTGATAG AGAGGCTGCA
     1261 AATAGCAGGA AACGTGAGCA GAGACTCCCT GGTGTCTGAA ACACAGGCCA GATGggccGA
     1321 Tatcaacttt GTATAGAAAA GTTGGTAATA CGACTCACTA TAGGGCGAAT TGGGTACCGG
     1381 GCCCCCCCTC GAGGTCGACG GTATCGATAA GCTTGATATC GAATTCCTGC AGCCCGGGGG
     1441 ATCCACTAGT TCTAGAATTT AAATATTTTA AAAATGTATA TATATAATAA ATGTATATAT
     1501 ATATAAATGT ATAATGAGCA AAATTCTAAG TTTTATGCAA ATAAAAAAAG TATTATGGAA
     1561 AATGTATTAT ATTGCAGTTC TAAATTATTT AAGAAAACGT GGCTGACTTG CCAAAATGAT
     1621 GGTAAACTGT GCAACTCTGC TTCCAAGATG TTAGAAACAG ACGTTTTTCT TTTAGCCTCA
     1681 TAATTTAATG CTGTTGCGAT GTTACCGTCT CTTCGCTGTA CTGGTTGTTA CCAGGTTACG
     1741 GAAAAATATA ACATGCTCAC AACATCCAAT CAGATTAAAT GAACTGAAAA GCAATATGGG
     1801 TTTTAAGACA TCACAGAGAA GGTAACATTT AAAGGCTTAA AAGCACAAAC TGTTTCTCGC
     1861 TTCTAAGACT AAGTAAGTAA GTTTTTGCAC ACAATTAACA AATAGTTGCA GGCAAATTAA
     1921 ACTTTAGTGA CAAGGCAGTA CTGGCCCGAT CAGGCCAGTA ATGATTTTGT CTACTGTCCA
     1981 AAGCATCTCT CACGCTGGCC CTGGGTCATC AAGCAGTTCT TATTGTTGAG CCCTGCATTA
     2041 TAATTATATA CAATTTTTTT TTTTATTATT TAATTTTTTT AAATTAAAAT GTTATGTAAT
     2101 GTTATGTTAA TAAATGTTTA AATAAGAATA TTAAAAAATA ATTTGATTTA ATACAAATAC
     2161 AGGGAAGCAC GTTTTAAAAA GTAAATAAAT TTTGTTAAAT TTTATATAAG GAAAATATGT
     2221 TTATTTCTGT ATTTTTCTAT ACACTGAACA CAACTAAGAA TTTCTAAATA AATATAGACA
     2281 AATGCTATTA GGCATGGGAT GATAACCAGT TTAAAGGTCA AGGTTTAAAA ACCCCCAGAA
     2341 TTATCTGTTA TACCGTTCCA ACGATATATG TAATTTTTTT ATTAACACTT TTAATAAAAA
     2401 AGGACCCTCA TCATCAAACT GTTCTTAAAA TAAACTATAT TGTGCTCAAA GGTAAAAACA
     2461 GTTCTTGTTT TTTACCCAGA CATTTAAAAA AAGAATTTAT TTTAGAGCAG TAATCACAAT
     2521 ACCGTCCGTG ATACCGTGAT TTTTTTTTAT CAAAGGTAAT CATACAGTCA CAATCTTTTA
     2581 CCGGCCCATG CTATTTATAC GGCAGTGTAA AATAAAGTGT AAATTGTAAC GCGTTATAAA
     2641 GAATTGCTTC TTTTAAACAA TGCCACAAAA ATTATGAACA TTTTTTTTTT GTAAAAATTT
     2701 TAAACCAAAA ATAACTAAAA ATTTCTCCAA ATATAAAACA ATTGAGCAGG GCACATTGTA
     2761 ACACATAACG AAAACTGCTT CCATTGTTTT TTTTTATACT TGAAAATCCT TTTCATCTTT
     2821 GTCCCACATA AGTCATAACA TTAACAATAA TAATTGAATA TAGATTTCTT GTCTAATTGA
     2881 CTGCCCTTAA TAAGACATTG CTTCATTGAC CAGTTAAGAT TAAACATAAC AACCAGAAGG
     2941 GAACAAAAAG GCTCAAATAG GCATGAAATT ACAAGCACCT TGCTTGACCT AATTACAGTG
     3001 ACGAGCCTCA TCTCACCAGA TGCCCCAATC TGACGGTGGG GGTTCAAGTC TCCTCATCTA
     3061 TGGAGGTCAC TGTTTACACA ATATGCCTCA CTTTTCTGAA TGACCTCATT GGTCAATATG
     3121 CCAGTTCTGT GAGAATCGAT CAAAAATAGC TTTAAAGATT AAAGATTTTA AGTTTTCTTC
     3181 TCACTTTTTT AGGTAGATTA TGTGTTGAAA TGAACACAAC AGTTTATACC CATATCTCAG
     3241 AGATCATATC GATGATGAAC TTTAATGAAT GATAAGTTAT TATATTATAT ATTAAATCAT
     3301 ATTATATTAT AATATATTAT ATTCTATATT CGTTTTGATA GATGTAGTGT TTAAATGAAC
     3361 AGTTTATACT CATCTCAAGG ATCATAAAGA AGTGTCATAT CATAGAACTG TAAATGACAA
     3421 TGTTATATTA TTTTGATGGA CCTTTAGATA TATTCTTTGG TTATTATACT GTATATTTTT
     3481 GGTAGATTAT GTTTACATCA TAGAGCTTTA AATGACTAGT TCTATTCTAG TCTATTTGAT
     3541 TTTTTTTTTT TTAAATGACC ACAACAGTTT ATACTCAAAT ATCAGTGATC ATAATGTTAT
     3601 ATCAACATAT AAAATCTATA TTATGTTATA TTATATTATA TTATATTATA TTATATTATA
     3661 TTATATTATA TTTTATTTTA TATTAGACAG CACCCATTCT CAGTTTTACA TCTATTATTT
     3721 GACTGTCAGC TTGACTTAAG TAGGAGTTTG ATCATTAGTC GTCACTTTCC TCGAGTTCAG
     3781 AGGATTACGC ATTCGATTTT TAAGACCATT TTCTCCTTCG GAATGAACGG CGCTTTATGC
     3841 TTTAAATGAA AACCAGATTT ACTAAATCCT GGATTAAGCT GTTAAACTGA TAATAGACCT
     3901 TCTCACTTTC CCCTCGTCAA GACCGAGTAA ATCTTTAATC TGCTCAACAC TGTCTCAAAA
     3961 ATTACAGGAG TAGCTTGTAA CATATGGCCT TTTGCATAGG AGTCCAGACA AGCCTATCAT
     4021 GTGAACGAGT GAAAAAACAA GGCCGTTTAA CATGTCTGGA CCAAGCCCTT TAAACGGGAC
     4081 AAGCAGCAGC TGGTCAGGGA TGCCAATCTG CAATCAATGA AAACAAACTA AACCAGTGGA
     4141 TTGGGTTTAT ATGCCCAATT GAACAGCAGA ATTACTCATC TAATGCAGAT GAGCGTATAT
     4201 GGCTTGATGG CCACAGTCAG CCGGGACATG AATTATGCAG AAGAGATATA GCGATTTGTC
     4261 ACTTGTACAC AAATCAGATG TAATAATGTA TGTATTTAGT GCAGTATTTT ATATAGAACG
     4321 CTACTTTACG ATTTCAAGTA CCTGTAGGAA AATATGTTAT AGATAATTAC TATACTATAG
     4381 AGGTGATAAT TCATAATGCA TAACTTTAAA AACATTTTGT TTCATAGTAT AGCAATTATA
     4441 TATACAGTAT ATAAGATAGA CTGCATATAT ATATATATAT ATATATATTA TATCTGTGTG
     4501 TTATTATATT ATAACCTTAG TATAACAATA ATAGTATTTT GGAAAGGTTT ATGAATGAGT
     4561 TTTTTTGCCA ACAGGCTTTT TTTGGAGGGG GTGAAACTGT GACTGTCTGA ATCTGCTTTG
     4621 TTTGATTCAC ATTGAACAGA TTGAGATCGA CAGCTTGTCG AAGACTTCTG TCTGTCTCAA
     4681 TTCCTCTGAG ACACTCAAAT CAATTATTTA GTGCTGCCCC ACAAATGTGT TTTATATGGT
     4741 TTTGTTATTG GTTTACTATA TATTATTAAA TATATAGAAT GTAATATGTA ATATAGAGAA
     4801 ATGTGCTGAT GATACAGTAG ATGAATACTG ACACTATATT AAAATATTCT ATATAAAAGT
     4861 ATAAAATTTG AACACTGACG CTATATTAAA AGATTGCAAA TGACCGTATA AATGTTTAAA
     4921 ATGTAGAAAC TTCACATGTT ATTTTTTCTA AACAAGCATG CTGGTTATTA CTTTATAATT
     4981 ATGTAACAAT ATAACTGTAC TAATACAGTT CAGTAATTAA CAAGTAATTC AAAAATATTT
     5041 TTATTTTAAA TGTTTATATT TTATCATTAT TCTTCAAGCC ACTAGGTTAT ATTAGTTTGT
     5101 CAGCAAAAAT GAACAAATTA GCACCAACGC TTATAATTTA AAATATTAAA TCTTGAAAAT
     5161 ATTTTAAAGA ATGTTACATT TAATGAAAAT TATTTTAAAA AGCATAAGAA AAATTACACA
     5221 CTCAAATTGC ATTTAATATG CTTTCCGTGT AAATTACTTA TGTAAATTTA ATTTGATGCA
     5281 CACTAAAATG TCTCGTCTAT GACCTATATA CATAATGTAT TATCATATTG TAACTCAAAT
     5341 ATTACATGTA ATATTAATAT TACCTTAAAT ATTTATATAT TACAATTTAA CATTATGAAT
     5401 AACAAAGACA ACTGGAGTAT GTTTGACCAA AACAAAACAA CAATCTTTCT ATTTGTAAAA
     5461 GTTAATTTTA AAAAAACTGT TGCGATGTGT AAAATATCCA TTTACTTTAT TCAGTAAAAC
     5521 TAATGTGGAT TATAATAGTA TAGCATAAAT ATATAACAAT ATATCAATTT AATATTAACA
     5581 TCAATATAAA ATTGATGAAT CTATCTATGA AAAAATATGA AAAATTCATT ATTTACTCAC
     5641 TTATTACTAA TTGCACACCC GTATACTATT CTTTTTTCAT TGAACACAAA GAAAGATATG
     5701 TTGAAGTATG CTGAAAACCG GTAACCATTG ACTTCAACAG TATTTATTTT TCCAATGGCA
     5761 GCCAGTGGTT ACAGGTTTGC AGCTTTCAAC CAAATATTTT CTTTTGTGAT CAGCAGAAGA
     5821 AAGAAACTCA TAAAAGTTTG GAACCACTTA AATAAAATAG TGCATAAATA GTCTGTAAAT
     5881 GTTCATTTTT GTATGAACTA TCCCTTCAAA TTATCGTTTA TATTAAAAGA TTCCAGTAAT
     5941 AAATGTAAAT AATGAGACCT ACAACCCTGT AAAACAAATT GCAAAATCAA ACTGACTCTA
     6001 TACAGGCAAT TACTCCTGCA AACAATGTTC TCATTTAAGA AATCCAAAGA TGTCACGGTT
     6061 GCTTAAAGAT GCATGCACTT TTTAATTAGG TAATGGTCCT TGCCACCCGG CGCTGGTTGT
     6121 GGCCAGATGG TAAGTTATCT CTGGTTTGTA ACGCCTGTTT TCAGTGATAG AGCAGCCAAA
     6181 GTTAATTGGA ATGTCATTAA AGTTTGAGTT ACTGGGGGTT GGGGCTGGAC TGCACTAGTC
     6241 CTGCTGTTGG AGATGTGCGT TTCATTAATA ATAATGGATG TTTGGATGGA GTAATAAGGG
     6301 TGGGGCTCCA CCTGCTGCCA CCTGTTAATA CTCTATATAA GCATCGCTCA TCCTTATGGC
     6361 AGAACAGAAG CGATTAAGAA CCATCCGGGG gggatccact agttctagag cggccgccac
     6421 cgcggtggag ctccagcttt tgttcccttt agtgagggtt aattcaagtt tGTACAAAAA
     6481 AGCAGGCTGG ATGCCAGAGC CAGCGAAGTC TGCTCCCGCC CCGAAAAAGG GCTCCAAGAA
     6541 GGCGGTGACT AAGGCGCAGA AGAAAGGCGG CAAGAAGCGC AAGCGCAGCC GCAAGGAGAG
     6601 CTATTCCATC TATGTGTACA AGGTTCTGAA GCAGGTCCAC CCTGACACCG GCATTTCGTC
     6661 CAAGGCCATG GGCATCATGA ATTCGTTTGT GAACGACATT TTCGAGCGCA TCGCAGGTGA
     6721 GGCTTCCCGC CTGGCGCATT ACAACAAGCG CTCGACCATC ACCTCCAGGG AGATCCAGAC
     6781 GGCCGTGCGC CTGCTGCTGC CTGGGGAGTT GGCCAAGCAC GCCGTGTCCG AGGGTACTAA
     6841 GGCCATCACC AAGTACACCA GCGCTAAGGA TCCACCGGGA TCCACCGGTA TGGCCTCCTC
     6901 CGAGGACGTC ATCAAGGAGT TCATGCGCTT CAAGGTGCGC ATGGAGGGCT CCGTGAACGG
     6961 CCACGAGTTC GAGATCGAGG GCGAGGGCGA GGGCCGCCCC TACGAGGGCA CCCAGACCGC
     7021 CAAGCTGAAG GTGACCAAGG GCGGCCCCCT GCCCTTCGCC TGGGACATCC TGTCCCCTCA
     7081 GTTCCAGTAC GGCTCCAAGG CCTACGTGAA GCACCCCGCC GACATCCCCG ACTACTTGAA
     7141 GCTGTCCTTC CCCGAGGGCT TCAAGTGGGA GCGCGTGATG AACTTCGAGG ACGGCGGCGT
     7201 GGTGACCGTG ACCCAGGACT CCTCCCTGCA GGACGGCGAG TTCATCTACA AGGTGAAGCT
     7261 GCGCGGCACC AACTTCCCCT CCGACGGCCC CGTAATGCAG AAGAAGACCA TGGGCTGGGA
     7321 GGCCTCCACC GAGCGGATGT ACCCCGAGGA CGGCGCCCTG AAGGGCGAGA TCAAGATGAG
     7381 GCTGAAGCTG AAGGACGGCG GCCACTACGA CGCCGAGGTC AAGACCACCT ACATGGCCAA
     7441 GAAGCCCGTG CAGCTGCCCG GCGCCTACAA GACCGACATC AAGCTGGACA TCACCTCCCA
     7501 CAACGAGGAC TACACCATCG TGGAACAGTA CGAGCGCGCC GAGGGCCGCC ACTCCACCGG
     7561 CGCCGTGTAC ATCTAGGACC CAGCTTTctt gtacaaagtt gatGTAGATC CAGACATGAT
     7621 AAGATACATT GATGAGTTTG GACAAACCAC AACTAGAATG CAGTGAAAAA AATGCTTTAT
     7681 TTGTGAAATT TGTGATGCTA TTGCTTTATT TGTAACCATT ATAAGCTGCA ATAAACAAGT
     7741 TAACAACAAC AATTGCATTC ATTTTATGTT TCAGGTTCAG GGGGAGGTGT GGGAGGTTTT
     7801 TTAATTCGCG GCCGCGGCGC CAATGCATTG GGCCCTCGAG CATATGAGAT CTGTCCCGAT
     7861 CTTTCTCTTC TGTGCTGTCA ATTTAGAGTA GTTTTTGAGG TAATTTGGGT GCATTCTCTG
     7921 TAAAAACAAC AAATAAATAT TTATATTGTA TGCAATAAAT GTAACAATTA CACATACACT
     7981 CTCTGATTAC AGCATTAAAG GGTTAGTTCA CCCAAAAATG AAAAGATGTC ATTAATGACT
     8041 CACCCTCATG TCGTTCCAAG CCCGTAACAC CTCCGTTCAT CTTCGGAACA CAGTTTAAGA
     8101 TATTTTAGAT TTAGTCCGAG AGCTTTCTGT CCCTCCACTG AAAATGTATG TACGGTATAC
     8161 TGTCCATGTC CAGAAAGGTA ATAAAAACAT CAAAGTAGTC CATGTGACAT CAGTGGGTTA
     8221 GGTAGAATTA TTTGAAGCAT CGAAAATACA TTTTGGTCCA AAAATAACAA AACCTACGAC
     8281 TTTATTCAGC ATTGTAGCGT CACTGCGAAG TCGTGAACGC GGATTGACAA CAGACCCGGA
     8341 AGAGAATACA ATGCCGAATA AAGTCGTAGG TTTTGTTATT TTTGGACCAA AATGTATTCG
     8401 ATGCTTCAAA AAATTCTAAC TAACCCACTG ATGTCACATG GACTACTTTG ATGTTTTTAT
     8461 TACCTTTCTG GACATGGACA GTATACCGTA CATACATTCT CAATGGAGGC ACAGAAAGCT
     8521 CTCGGACTAA ATCTAAAATA TCTTAAACTG TGTTCTGAAG ATGAACGGAG GTCTTACGGG
     8581 CTTGGAACGA CATGAGGGCG AGTCATTAAT GACATTATTT TCATTTTTGG GTGAACTAAC
     8641 CCTTTAATAA AACTGACATT TGCAGCCAAT TGCACACTTT ATAATGTTAA ATACTTGTTG
     8701 ATTTTAGAAA TACAGTAGCA TTTAGTGACA ATCAAACATT AATTTTATTT CTGATTATAT
     8761 TGACAAAAAC ACAGGACTGT AAGGCTGACA TGACAGGGTG AATTGATTTC ATTACATTAG
     8821 TTTTGATGGT AACACTTTTA CAATAAGGTT CGTTAGTTAA CTACATTAGT TAACATGAAC
     8881 TAATAATGAA CTGCACGTAT ACATGTTAAT TTCAACATTT ACTAATACTT TATATCTTGT
     8941 TAACATTAGT TAATGCACTG TGAACTAACA TGAACAAACA ATGAACATCT GTATTTCTAT
     9001 TAACTAACGT TAACAAAGAT TAACAGATAC AGTAACAAAT GTATTGCTCA TGGTTATTTA
     9061 ATGTTAGTTA ATACATGAAC TAATCAACCT CATTGTAAAG TGTTACCGTT TTGACAATAC
     9121 AACATGTTTG GAAAAAAATT TCTCGCTTGG TTTTCTTGTG TTTTGCATGA ATTCAAACAC
     9181 AATGAGAGCA CGGAATGATA ATGATTATTC AAAGCTGCAA TAGGCGCCAA ATTTCCCGTG
     9241 GACCTAACGT TACCAATTAC AAATGCATTT TAGCATTTTA TTACGTGAGC CTTATATTGT
     9301 CAATCGCATG CATTAGTGAA AATAGGCCTA CTACACATAT AAAAGGCGCG CCATCAACGT
     9361 CAAAACATGC ACACCCAAAA AAAAAAAAAA AAAAAAAAAA AAAAACTATC AGTAAAACAA
     9421 AATACTTAAT GTACTTACCT CAATATGCTT CCTTAGGTTT GATGGCGAAC TTTTGAAGGC
     9481 CGATATTTCT TTATTAAGCG GGAGACAGAG GACACATTTC ATCTTGAATG AATCTTTATT
     9541 TACACCACTT AAAGAAAAGA ATTCGCGAAG ATACGGCCAC GGGTGCTCTT GATCCTGTGG
     9601 CTGATTTTGG ACTGTGCTGC TCGCAGCTGC TGATGAATCA CATACTTCCT CCATTTTCTT
     9661 CCACTGATTG ACTGTTATAA TTTCCCTAAT TTCCAGGTCA AGGTGCTGTG CATTGTGGTA
     9721 ATAGATGTGA CATGACGTCA CTTCCAAAGG ACCAATGAAC ATGTCTGACC AATTTCATAT
     9781 AATGTGAAAA CGATTTTCAT AGGCAGAATA AATAACATTT AAATTAAACT GGGCATCAGC
     9841 GCAATTCAAT TGGTTTGGTA ATAGCAAGGG AAAATAGAAT GAAGTGATCT CCAAAAAATA
     9901 AGTACTTTTT GACTGTAAAT AAAATTGTAA GGAGTAAAAA GTACTTTTTT TTCTAAAAAA
     9961 ATGTAATTAA GTAAAAGTAA AAGTATTGAT TTTTAATTGT ACTCAAGTAA AGTAAAAATC
    10021 CCCAAAAATA ATACTTAAGT ACAGTAATCA AGTAAAATTA CTCAAGTACT TTACACCTCT
    10081 GGTTCTTGAC CCCCTACCTT CAGCAAGCCC AGCAGATCCA CTAGTTCTAG AGCGGCCGCC
    10141 ACCGCGGTGG AGCTCCAGCT TTTGTTCCCT TTAGTGAGGG TTAATTGCGC GCTTGGCGTA
    10201 ATCATGGTCA TAGCTGTTTC CTGTGTGAAA TTGTTATCCG CTCACAATTC CACACAACAT
    10261 ACGAGCCGGA AGCATAAAGT GTAAAGCCTG GGGTGCCTAA TGAGTGAGCT AACTCACATT
    10321 AATTGCGTTG CGCTCACTGC CCGCTTTCCA GTCGGGAAAC CTGTCGTGCC AGCTGCATTA
    10381 ATGAATCGGC CAACGCGCGG GGAGAGGCGG TTTGCGTATT GGGCGCTCTT CCGCTTCCTC
    10441 GCTCACTGAC TCGCTGCGCT CGGTCGTTCG GCTGCGGCGA GCGGTATCAG CTCACTCAAA
    10501 GGCGGTAATA CGGTTATCCA CAGAATCAGG GGATAACGCA GGAAAGAACA TGTGAGCAAA
    10561 AGGCCAGCAA AAGGCCAGGA ACCGTAAAAA GGCCGCGTTG CTGGCGTTTT TCCATAGGCT
    10621 CCGCCCCCCT GACGAGCATC ACAAAAATCG ACGCTCAAGT CAGAGGTGGC GAAACCCGAC
    10681 AGGACTATAA AGATACCAGG CGTTTCCCCC TGGAAGCTCC CTCGTGCGCT CTCCTGTTCC
    10741 GACCCTGCCG CTTACCGGAT ACCTGTCCGC CTTTCTCCCT TCGGGAAGCG TGGCGCTTTC
    10801 TCATAGCTCA CGCTGTAGGT ATCTCAGTTC GGTGTAGGTC GTTCGCTCCA AGCTGGGCTG
    10861 TGTGCACGAA CCCCCCGTTC AGCCCGACCG CTGCGCCTTA TCCGGTAACT ATCGTCTTGA
    10921 GTCCAACCCG GTAAGACACG ACTTATCGCC ACTGGCAGCA GCCACTGGTA ACAGGATTAG
    10981 CAGAGCGAGG TATGTAGGCG GTGCTACAGA GTTCTTGAAG TGGTGGCCTA ACTACGGCTA
    11041 CACTAGAAGG ACAGTATTTG GTATCTGCGC TCTGCTGAAG CCAGTTACCT TCGGAAAAAG
    11101 AGTTGGTAGC TCTTGATCCG GCAAACAAAC CACCGCTGGT AGCGGTGGTT TTTTTGTTTG
    11161 CAAGCAGCAG ATTACGCGCA GAAAAAAAGG ATCTCAAGAA GATCCTTTGA TCTTTTCTAC
    11221 GGGGTCTGAC GCTCAGTGGA ACGAAAACTC ACGTTAAGGG ATTTTGGTCA TGAGATTATC
    11281 AAAAAGGATC TTCACCTAGA TCCTTTTAAA TTAAAAATGA AGTTTTAAAT CAATCTAAAG
    11341 TATATATGAG TAAACTTGGT CTGACAGTTA CCAATGCTTA ATCAGTGAGG CACCTATCTC
    11401 AGCGATCTGT CTATTTCGTT CATCCATAGT TGCCTGACTC CCCGTCGTGT AGATAACTAC
    11461 GATACGGGAG GGCTTACCAT CTGGCCCCAG TGCTGCAATG ATACCGCGAG ACCCACGCTC
    11521 ACCGGCTCCA GATTTATCAG CAATAAACCA GCCAGCCGGA AGGGCCGAGC GCAGAAGTGG
    11581 TCCTGCAACT TTATCCGCCT CCATCCAGTC TATTAATTGT TGCCGGGAAG CTAGAGTAAG
    11641 TAGTTCGCCA GTTAATAGTT TGCGCAACGT TGTTGCCATT GCTACAGGCA TCGTGGTGTC
    11701 ACGCTCGTCG TTTGGTATGG CTTCATTCAG CTCCGGTTCC CAACGATCAA GGCGAGTTAC
    11761 ATGATCCCCC ATGTTGTGCA AAAAAGCGGT TAGCTCCTTC GGTCCTCCGA TCGTTGTCAG
    11821 AAGTAAGTTG GCCGCAGTGT TATCACTCAT GGTTATGGCA GCACTGCATA ATTCTCTTAC
    11881 TGTCATGCCA TCCGTAAGAT GCTTTTCTGT GACTGGTGAG TACTCAACCA AGTCATTCTG
    11941 AGAATAGTGT ATGCGGCGAC CGAGTTGCTC TTGCCCGGCG TCAATACGGG ATAATACCGC
    12001 GCCACATAGC AGAACTTTAA AAGTGCTCAT CATTGGAAAA CGTTCTTCGG GGCGAAAACT
    12061 CTCAAGGATC TTACCGCTGT TGAGATCCAG TTCGATGTAA CCCACTCGTG CACCCAACTG
    12121 ATCTTCAGCA TCTTTTACTT TCACCAGCGT TTCTGGGTGA GCAAAAACAG GAAGGCAAAA
    12181 TGCCGCAAAA AAGGGAATAA GGGCGACACG GAAATGTTGA ATACTCATAC TCTTCCTTTT
    12241 TCAATATTAT TGAAGCATTT ATCAGGGTTA TTGTCTCATG AGCGGATACA TATTTGAATG
    12301 TATTTAGAAA AATAAACAAA TAGGGGTTCC GCGCACATTT CCCCGAAAAG TG
//
