Features (pLannotate 1.2.2; 22 found; start..end, strand, type, name):
     34..462     -  rep_origin     f1 ori (sequence partly withheld): f1 bacteriophage origin of replication; arrow indicates direction of (+) strand synthesis
    467..622     -  CDS            lacZα (fragment): LacZα fragment of β-galactosidase; lacZ fragment
    630..648     +  promoter       T7 promoter: promoter for bacteriophage T7 RNA polymerase
   1324..1344    +  protein_bind   attB4: mutant version of attB; core recombination site for the Gateway® BP reaction BP Clonase™
   1346..1364    +  promoter       T7 promoter: promoter for bacteriophage T7 RNA polymerase
   1373..1456    -  misc_feature   MCS (fragment): pBluescript multiple cloning site
   6388..6432    -  misc_feature   MCS (fragment): pBluescript multiple cloning site
   6445..6463    -  promoter       T3 promoter: promoter for bacteriophage T3 RNA polymerase
   6464..6484    +  protein_bind   attB1: mutant version of attB; core recombination site for the Gateway® BP reaction BP Clonase™
   6490..6867    +  CDS            H2B: human histone H2B; HIST1H2BJ
   6889..7563    +  CDS            mRFP1: mRFP1 is a basic (constitutively fluorescent) red fluorescent protein published in 2002, derived from Discosoma sp.. It is reported to be a somewhat slowly-maturing monomer with low acid sensitivity.
   7577..7598    -  protein_bind   attB2 (fragment): mutant version of attB; recombination site for the Gateway® BP reaction BP Clonase™
   7606..7740    -  polyA_signal   SV40 poly(A) signal: SV40 polyadenylation signal
  10114..10154   -  misc_feature   MCS (fragment): pBluescript multiple cloning site
  10167..10185   -  promoter       T3 promoter: promoter for bacteriophage T3 RNA polymerase
  10228..10250   -  protein_bind   lac operator (fragment): The lac repressor binds to the lac operator to inhibit transcription in E. coli. This inhibition can be relieved by adding lactose or isopropyl-β-D-thiogalactopyranoside (IPTG). lac repressor encoded by lacI
  10254..10284   -  promoter       lac promoter: promoter for the E. coli lac operon
  10299..10320   -  protein_bind   CAP binding site: CAP binding activates transcription in the presence of cAMP. E. coli catabolite activator protein
  10333..10425   -  CDS            lacI (fragment): lac repressor; lacI; The lac repressor binds to the lac operator to inhibit transcription in E. coli. This inhibition can be relieved by adding lactose or isopropyl-β-D-thiogalactopyranoside (IPTG).
  10608..11196   -  rep_origin     ori: high-copy-number ColE1/pMB1/pBR322/pUC origin of replication
  11367..12227   -  CDS            AmpR: β-lactamase; bla; confers resistance to ampicillin, carbenicillin, and related antibiotics
  12228..12332   -  promoter       AmpR promoter: bla
>Addgene plasmid #105960 | ath5:H2B-RFP | addgene full sequence | sequence record 203761 | Addgene NGS Result
CCACCTAAATTGTAAGCGTTAATATTTTGTTAAAATTCGCGTTAAATTTTTGTTAAATCAGCTCATTTTT
TAACCAATAGGCCGAAATCGGCAAAATCCCTTATAAATCAAAAGAATAGACCGAGATAGGGT
[37 nt withheld, positions 133-169]
AAAGAACGTGGACTCCAACGTCAAAGG
[49 nt withheld, positions 197-245]
T
[91 nt withheld, positions 247-337]
G
[124 nt withheld, positions 339-462]
CCCATTCGCCATTCAGGCTGCGCAACTGTTGGGAAGGGCGATCGGTGCGGGCCTCTTCGCTATTACGCCA
GCTGGCGAAAGGGGGATGTGCTGCAAGGCGATTAAGTTGGGTAACGCCAGGGTTTTCCCAGTCACGACGT
TGTAAAACGACGGCCAGTGAGCGCGCGTAATACGACTCACTATAGGGCGAATTGGGTACAGGTCATTGCA
CAACACCAGAAATGCCCTCTGATCTGCAAAAGACGTGAATATCTGTTCAGACACCCATATCCACTCTGTT
CCACACAGGTCAGAGGTTTGTCCAGGAGTTCTTGACAGAGGTGTAAAAAGTACTCAAAAATTTTACTCAA
GTGAAAGTACAAGTACTTAGGGAAAATTTTACTCAATTAAAAGTAAAAGTATCTGGCTAGAATCTTACTT
GAGTAAAAGTAAAAAAGTACTCCATTAAAATTGTACTTGAGTATTAAGGAAGTAAAAGTAAAAGCAAGAA
AGAAAACTAGAGATTCTTGTTTAAGCTTTTAATCTCAAAAAACATTAAATGAAATGCATACAAGGTTTTA
TCCTGCTTTAGAACTGTTTGTATTTAATTATCAAACTATAAGACAGACAATCTAATGCCAGTACACGCTA
CTCAAAGTTGTAAAACCTCAGATTTAACTTCAGTAGAAGCTGATTCTCAAAATTGTTAGTGTCAAGCCTA
GCTCTTTTGGGGCTGAAAAGCAATCCTGCAGTGCTGAAAAGCCTCTCACAGGCAGCCGATGCGGGAAGAG
GTGTATTAGTCTTGATAGAGAGGCTGCAAATAGCAGGAAACGTGAGCAGAGACTCCCTGGTGTCTGAAAC
ACAGGCCAGATGGGCCGATATCAACTTTGTATAGAAAAGTTGGTAATACGACTCACTATAGGGCGAATTG
GGTACCGGGCCCCCCCTCGAGGTCGACGGTATCGATAAGCTTGATATCGAATTCCTGCAGCCCGGGGGAT
CCACTAGTTCTAGAATTTAAATATTTTAAAAATGTATATATATAATAAATGTATATATATATAAATGTAT
AATGAGCAAAATTCTAAGTTTTATGCAAATAAAAAAAGTATTATGGAAAATGTATTATATTGCAGTTCTA
AATTATTTAAGAAAACGTGGCTGACTTGCCAAAATGATGGTAAACTGTGCAACTCTGCTTCCAAGATGTT
AGAAACAGACGTTTTTCTTTTAGCCTCATAATTTAATGCTGTTGCGATGTTACCGTCTCTTCGCTGTACT
GGTTGTTACCAGGTTACGGAAAAATATAACATGCTCACAACATCCAATCAGATTAAATGAACTGAAAAGC
AATATGGGTTTTAAGACATCACAGAGAAGGTAACATTTAAAGGCTTAAAAGCACAAACTGTTTCTCGCTT
CTAAGACTAAGTAAGTAAGTTTTTGCACACAATTAACAAATAGTTGCAGGCAAATTAAACTTTAGTGACA
AGGCAGTACTGGCCCGATCAGGCCAGTAATGATTTTGTCTACTGTCCAAAGCATCTCTCACGCTGGCCCT
GGGTCATCAAGCAGTTCTTATTGTTGAGCCCTGCATTATAATTATATACAATTTTTTTTTTATTATTTAA
TTTTTTTAAATTAAAATGTTATGTAATGTTATGTTAATAAATGTTTAAATAAGAATATTAAAAAATAATT
TGATTTAATACAAATACAGGGAAGCACGTTTTAAAAAGTAAATAAATTTTGTTAAATTTTATATAAGGAA
AATATGTTTATTTCTGTATTTTTCTATACACTGAACACAACTAAGAATTTCTAAATAAATATAGACAAAT
GCTATTAGGCATGGGATGATAACCAGTTTAAAGGTCAAGGTTTAAAAACCCCCAGAATTATCTGTTATAC
CGTTCCAACGATATATGTAATTTTTTTATTAACACTTTTAATAAAAAAGGACCCTCATCATCAAACTGTT
CTTAAAATAAACTATATTGTGCTCAAAGGTAAAAACAGTTCTTGTTTTTTACCCAGACATTTAAAAAAAG
AATTTATTTTAGAGCAGTAATCACAATACCGTCCGTGATACCGTGATTTTTTTTTATCAAAGGTAATCAT
ACAGTCACAATCTTTTACCGGCCCATGCTATTTATACGGCAGTGTAAAATAAAGTGTAAATTGTAACGCG
TTATAAAGAATTGCTTCTTTTAAACAATGCCACAAAAATTATGAACATTTTTTTTTTGTAAAAATTTTAA
ACCAAAAATAACTAAAAATTTCTCCAAATATAAAACAATTGAGCAGGGCACATTGTAACACATAACGAAA
ACTGCTTCCATTGTTTTTTTTTATACTTGAAAATCCTTTTCATCTTTGTCCCACATAAGTCATAACATTA
ACAATAATAATTGAATATAGATTTCTTGTCTAATTGACTGCCCTTAATAAGACATTGCTTCATTGACCAG
TTAAGATTAAACATAACAACCAGAAGGGAACAAAAAGGCTCAAATAGGCATGAAATTACAAGCACCTTGC
TTGACCTAATTACAGTGACGAGCCTCATCTCACCAGATGCCCCAATCTGACGGTGGGGGTTCAAGTCTCC
TCATCTATGGAGGTCACTGTTTACACAATATGCCTCACTTTTCTGAATGACCTCATTGGTCAATATGCCA
GTTCTGTGAGAATCGATCAAAAATAGCTTTAAAGATTAAAGATTTTAAGTTTTCTTCTCACTTTTTTAGG
TAGATTATGTGTTGAAATGAACACAACAGTTTATACCCATATCTCAGAGATCATATCGATGATGAACTTT
AATGAATGATAAGTTATTATATTATATATTAAATCATATTATATTATAATATATTATATTCTATATTCGT
TTTGATAGATGTAGTGTTTAAATGAACAGTTTATACTCATCTCAAGGATCATAAAGAAGTGTCATATCAT
AGAACTGTAAATGACAATGTTATATTATTTTGATGGACCTTTAGATATATTCTTTGGTTATTATACTGTA
TATTTTTGGTAGATTATGTTTACATCATAGAGCTTTAAATGACTAGTTCTATTCTAGTCTATTTGATTTT
TTTTTTTTTAAATGACCACAACAGTTTATACTCAAATATCAGTGATCATAATGTTATATCAACATATAAA
ATCTATATTATGTTATATTATATTATATTATATTATATTATATTATATTATATTATATTTTATTTTATAT
TAGACAGCACCCATTCTCAGTTTTACATCTATTATTTGACTGTCAGCTTGACTTAAGTAGGAGTTTGATC
ATTAGTCGTCACTTTCCTCGAGTTCAGAGGATTACGCATTCGATTTTTAAGACCATTTTCTCCTTCGGAA
TGAACGGCGCTTTATGCTTTAAATGAAAACCAGATTTACTAAATCCTGGATTAAGCTGTTAAACTGATAA
TAGACCTTCTCACTTTCCCCTCGTCAAGACCGAGTAAATCTTTAATCTGCTCAACACTGTCTCAAAAATT
ACAGGAGTAGCTTGTAACATATGGCCTTTTGCATAGGAGTCCAGACAAGCCTATCATGTGAACGAGTGAA
AAAACAAGGCCGTTTAACATGTCTGGACCAAGCCCTTTAAACGGGACAAGCAGCAGCTGGTCAGGGATGC
CAATCTGCAATCAATGAAAACAAACTAAACCAGTGGATTGGGTTTATATGCCCAATTGAACAGCAGAATT
ACTCATCTAATGCAGATGAGCGTATATGGCTTGATGGCCACAGTCAGCCGGGACATGAATTATGCAGAAG
AGATATAGCGATTTGTCACTTGTACACAAATCAGATGTAATAATGTATGTATTTAGTGCAGTATTTTATA
TAGAACGCTACTTTACGATTTCAAGTACCTGTAGGAAAATATGTTATAGATAATTACTATACTATAGAGG
TGATAATTCATAATGCATAACTTTAAAAACATTTTGTTTCATAGTATAGCAATTATATATACAGTATATA
AGATAGACTGCATATATATATATATATATATATATTATATCTGTGTGTTATTATATTATAACCTTAGTAT
AACAATAATAGTATTTTGGAAAGGTTTATGAATGAGTTTTTTTGCCAACAGGCTTTTTTTGGAGGGGGTG
AAACTGTGACTGTCTGAATCTGCTTTGTTTGATTCACATTGAACAGATTGAGATCGACAGCTTGTCGAAG
ACTTCTGTCTGTCTCAATTCCTCTGAGACACTCAAATCAATTATTTAGTGCTGCCCCACAAATGTGTTTT
ATATGGTTTTGTTATTGGTTTACTATATATTATTAAATATATAGAATGTAATATGTAATATAGAGAAATG
TGCTGATGATACAGTAGATGAATACTGACACTATATTAAAATATTCTATATAAAAGTATAAAATTTGAAC
ACTGACGCTATATTAAAAGATTGCAAATGACCGTATAAATGTTTAAAATGTAGAAACTTCACATGTTATT
TTTTCTAAACAAGCATGCTGGTTATTACTTTATAATTATGTAACAATATAACTGTACTAATACAGTTCAG
TAATTAACAAGTAATTCAAAAATATTTTTATTTTAAATGTTTATATTTTATCATTATTCTTCAAGCCACT
AGGTTATATTAGTTTGTCAGCAAAAATGAACAAATTAGCACCAACGCTTATAATTTAAAATATTAAATCT
TGAAAATATTTTAAAGAATGTTACATTTAATGAAAATTATTTTAAAAAGCATAAGAAAAATTACACACTC
AAATTGCATTTAATATGCTTTCCGTGTAAATTACTTATGTAAATTTAATTTGATGCACACTAAAATGTCT
CGTCTATGACCTATATACATAATGTATTATCATATTGTAACTCAAATATTACATGTAATATTAATATTAC
CTTAAATATTTATATATTACAATTTAACATTATGAATAACAAAGACAACTGGAGTATGTTTGACCAAAAC
AAAACAACAATCTTTCTATTTGTAAAAGTTAATTTTAAAAAAACTGTTGCGATGTGTAAAATATCCATTT
ACTTTATTCAGTAAAACTAATGTGGATTATAATAGTATAGCATAAATATATAACAATATATCAATTTAAT
ATTAACATCAATATAAAATTGATGAATCTATCTATGAAAAAATATGAAAAATTCATTATTTACTCACTTA
TTACTAATTGCACACCCGTATACTATTCTTTTTTCATTGAACACAAAGAAAGATATGTTGAAGTATGCTG
AAAACCGGTAACCATTGACTTCAACAGTATTTATTTTTCCAATGGCAGCCAGTGGTTACAGGTTTGCAGC
TTTCAACCAAATATTTTCTTTTGTGATCAGCAGAAGAAAGAAACTCATAAAAGTTTGGAACCACTTAAAT
AAAATAGTGCATAAATAGTCTGTAAATGTTCATTTTTGTATGAACTATCCCTTCAAATTATCGTTTATAT
TAAAAGATTCCAGTAATAAATGTAAATAATGAGACCTACAACCCTGTAAAACAAATTGCAAAATCAAACT
GACTCTATACAGGCAATTACTCCTGCAAACAATGTTCTCATTTAAGAAATCCAAAGATGTCACGGTTGCT
TAAAGATGCATGCACTTTTTAATTAGGTAATGGTCCTTGCCACCCGGCGCTGGTTGTGGCCAGATGGTAA
GTTATCTCTGGTTTGTAACGCCTGTTTTCAGTGATAGAGCAGCCAAAGTTAATTGGAATGTCATTAAAGT
TTGAGTTACTGGGGGTTGGGGCTGGACTGCACTAGTCCTGCTGTTGGAGATGTGCGTTTCATTAATAATA
ATGGATGTTTGGATGGAGTAATAAGGGTGGGGCTCCACCTGCTGCCACCTGTTAATACTCTATATAAGCA
TCGCTCATCCTTATGGCAGAACAGAAGCGATTAAGAACCATCCGGGGGGGATCCACTAGTTCTAGAGCGG
CCGCCACCGCGGTGGAGCTCCAGCTTTTGTTCCCTTTAGTGAGGGTTAATTCAAGTTTGTACAAAAAAGC
AGGCTGGATGCCAGAGCCAGCGAAGTCTGCTCCCGCCCCGAAAAAGGGCTCCAAGAAGGCGGTGACTAAG
GCGCAGAAGAAAGGCGGCAAGAAGCGCAAGCGCAGCCGCAAGGAGAGCTATTCCATCTATGTGTACAAGG
TTCTGAAGCAGGTCCACCCTGACACCGGCATTTCGTCCAAGGCCATGGGCATCATGAATTCGTTTGTGAA
CGACATTTTCGAGCGCATCGCAGGTGAGGCTTCCCGCCTGGCGCATTACAACAAGCGCTCGACCATCACC
TCCAGGGAGATCCAGACGGCCGTGCGCCTGCTGCTGCCTGGGGAGTTGGCCAAGCACGCCGTGTCCGAGG
GTACTAAGGCCATCACCAAGTACACCAGCGCTAAGGATCCACCGGGATCCACCGGTATGGCCTCCTCCGA
GGACGTCATCAAGGAGTTCATGCGCTTCAAGGTGCGCATGGAGGGCTCCGTGAACGGCCACGAGTTCGAG
ATCGAGGGCGAGGGCGAGGGCCGCCCCTACGAGGGCACCCAGACCGCCAAGCTGAAGGTGACCAAGGGCG
GCCCCCTGCCCTTCGCCTGGGACATCCTGTCCCCTCAGTTCCAGTACGGCTCCAAGGCCTACGTGAAGCA
CCCCGCCGACATCCCCGACTACTTGAAGCTGTCCTTCCCCGAGGGCTTCAAGTGGGAGCGCGTGATGAAC
TTCGAGGACGGCGGCGTGGTGACCGTGACCCAGGACTCCTCCCTGCAGGACGGCGAGTTCATCTACAAGG
TGAAGCTGCGCGGCACCAACTTCCCCTCCGACGGCCCCGTAATGCAGAAGAAGACCATGGGCTGGGAGGC
CTCCACCGAGCGGATGTACCCCGAGGACGGCGCCCTGAAGGGCGAGATCAAGATGAGGCTGAAGCTGAAG
GACGGCGGCCACTACGACGCCGAGGTCAAGACCACCTACATGGCCAAGAAGCCCGTGCAGCTGCCCGGCG
CCTACAAGACCGACATCAAGCTGGACATCACCTCCCACAACGAGGACTACACCATCGTGGAACAGTACGA
GCGCGCCGAGGGCCGCCACTCCACCGGCGCCGTGTACATCTAGGACCCAGCTTTCTTGTACAAAGTTGAT
GTAGATCCAGACATGATAAGATACATTGATGAGTTTGGACAAACCACAACTAGAATGCAGTGAAAAAAAT
GCTTTATTTGTGAAATTTGTGATGCTATTGCTTTATTTGTAACCATTATAAGCTGCAATAAACAAGTTAA
CAACAACAATTGCATTCATTTTATGTTTCAGGTTCAGGGGGAGGTGTGGGAGGTTTTTTAATTCGCGGCC
GCGGCGCCAATGCATTGGGCCCTCGAGCATATGAGATCTGTCCCGATCTTTCTCTTCTGTGCTGTCAATT
TAGAGTAGTTTTTGAGGTAATTTGGGTGCATTCTCTGTAAAAACAACAAATAAATATTTATATTGTATGC
AATAAATGTAACAATTACACATACACTCTCTGATTACAGCATTAAAGGGTTAGTTCACCCAAAAATGAAA
AGATGTCATTAATGACTCACCCTCATGTCGTTCCAAGCCCGTAACACCTCCGTTCATCTTCGGAACACAG
TTTAAGATATTTTAGATTTAGTCCGAGAGCTTTCTGTCCCTCCACTGAAAATGTATGTACGGTATACTGT
CCATGTCCAGAAAGGTAATAAAAACATCAAAGTAGTCCATGTGACATCAGTGGGTTAGGTAGAATTATTT
GAAGCATCGAAAATACATTTTGGTCCAAAAATAACAAAACCTACGACTTTATTCAGCATTGTAGCGTCAC
TGCGAAGTCGTGAACGCGGATTGACAACAGACCCGGAAGAGAATACAATGCCGAATAAAGTCGTAGGTTT
TGTTATTTTTGGACCAAAATGTATTCGATGCTTCAAAAAATTCTAACTAACCCACTGATGTCACATGGAC
TACTTTGATGTTTTTATTACCTTTCTGGACATGGACAGTATACCGTACATACATTCTCAATGGAGGCACA
GAAAGCTCTCGGACTAAATCTAAAATATCTTAAACTGTGTTCTGAAGATGAACGGAGGTCTTACGGGCTT
GGAACGACATGAGGGCGAGTCATTAATGACATTATTTTCATTTTTGGGTGAACTAACCCTTTAATAAAAC
TGACATTTGCAGCCAATTGCACACTTTATAATGTTAAATACTTGTTGATTTTAGAAATACAGTAGCATTT
AGTGACAATCAAACATTAATTTTATTTCTGATTATATTGACAAAAACACAGGACTGTAAGGCTGACATGA
CAGGGTGAATTGATTTCATTACATTAGTTTTGATGGTAACACTTTTACAATAAGGTTCGTTAGTTAACTA
CATTAGTTAACATGAACTAATAATGAACTGCACGTATACATGTTAATTTCAACATTTACTAATACTTTAT
ATCTTGTTAACATTAGTTAATGCACTGTGAACTAACATGAACAAACAATGAACATCTGTATTTCTATTAA
CTAACGTTAACAAAGATTAACAGATACAGTAACAAATGTATTGCTCATGGTTATTTAATGTTAGTTAATA
CATGAACTAATCAACCTCATTGTAAAGTGTTACCGTTTTGACAATACAACATGTTTGGAAAAAAATTTCT
CGCTTGGTTTTCTTGTGTTTTGCATGAATTCAAACACAATGAGAGCACGGAATGATAATGATTATTCAAA
GCTGCAATAGGCGCCAAATTTCCCGTGGACCTAACGTTACCAATTACAAATGCATTTTAGCATTTTATTA
CGTGAGCCTTATATTGTCAATCGCATGCATTAGTGAAAATAGGCCTACTACACATATAAAAGGCGCGCCA
TCAACGTCAAAACATGCACACCCAAAAAAAAAAAAAAAAAAAAAAAAAAAAACTATCAGTAAAACAAAAT
ACTTAATGTACTTACCTCAATATGCTTCCTTAGGTTTGATGGCGAACTTTTGAAGGCCGATATTTCTTTA
TTAAGCGGGAGACAGAGGACACATTTCATCTTGAATGAATCTTTATTTACACCACTTAAAGAAAAGAATT
CGCGAAGATACGGCCACGGGTGCTCTTGATCCTGTGGCTGATTTTGGACTGTGCTGCTCGCAGCTGCTGA
TGAATCACATACTTCCTCCATTTTCTTCCACTGATTGACTGTTATAATTTCCCTAATTTCCAGGTCAAGG
TGCTGTGCATTGTGGTAATAGATGTGACATGACGTCACTTCCAAAGGACCAATGAACATGTCTGACCAAT
TTCATATAATGTGAAAACGATTTTCATAGGCAGAATAAATAACATTTAAATTAAACTGGGCATCAGCGCA
ATTCAATTGGTTTGGTAATAGCAAGGGAAAATAGAATGAAGTGATCTCCAAAAAATAAGTACTTTTTGAC
TGTAAATAAAATTGTAAGGAGTAAAAAGTACTTTTTTTTCTAAAAAAATGTAATTAAGTAAAAGTAAAAG
TATTGATTTTTAATTGTACTCAAGTAAAGTAAAAATCCCCAAAAATAATACTTAAGTACAGTAATCAAGT
AAAATTACTCAAGTACTTTACACCTCTGGTTCTTGACCCCCTACCTTCAGCAAGCCCAGCAGATCCACTA
GTTCTAGAGCGGCCGCCACCGCGGTGGAGCTCCAGCTTTTGTTCCCTTTAGTGAGGGTTAATTGCGCGCT
TGGCGTAATCATGGTCATAGCTGTTTCCTGTGTGAAATTGTTATCCGCTCACAATTCCACACAACATACG
AGCCGGAAGCATAAAGTGTAAAGCCTGGGGTGCCTAATGAGTGAGCTAACTCACATTAATTGCGTTGCGC
TCACTGCCCGCTTTCCAGTCGGGAAACCTGTCGTGCCAGCTGCATTAATGAATCGGCCAACGCGCGGGGA
GAGGCGGTTTGCGTATTGGGCGCTCTTCCGCTTCCTCGCTCACTGACTCGCTGCGCTCGGTCGTTCGGCT
GCGGCGAGCGGTATCAGCTCACTCAAAGGCGGTAATACGGTTATCCACAGAATCAGGGGATAACGCAGGA
AAGAACATGTGAGCAAAAGGCCAGCAAAAGGCCAGGAACCGTAAAAAGGCCGCGTTGCTGGCGTTTTTCC
ATAGGCTCCGCCCCCCTGACGAGCATCACAAAAATCGACGCTCAAGTCAGAGGTGGCGAAACCCGACAGG
ACTATAAAGATACCAGGCGTTTCCCCCTGGAAGCTCCCTCGTGCGCTCTCCTGTTCCGACCCTGCCGCTT
ACCGGATACCTGTCCGCCTTTCTCCCTTCGGGAAGCGTGGCGCTTTCTCATAGCTCACGCTGTAGGTATC
TCAGTTCGGTGTAGGTCGTTCGCTCCAAGCTGGGCTGTGTGCACGAACCCCCCGTTCAGCCCGACCGCTG
CGCCTTATCCGGTAACTATCGTCTTGAGTCCAACCCGGTAAGACACGACTTATCGCCACTGGCAGCAGCC
ACTGGTAACAGGATTAGCAGAGCGAGGTATGTAGGCGGTGCTACAGAGTTCTTGAAGTGGTGGCCTAACT
ACGGCTACACTAGAAGAACAGTATTTGGTATCTGCGCTCTGCTGAAGCCAGTTACCTTCGGAAAAAGAGT
TGGTAGCTCTTGATCCGGCAAACAAACCACCGCTGGTAGCGGTGGTTTTTTTGTTTGCAAGCAGCAGATT
ACGCGCAGAAAAAAAGGATCTCAAGAAGATCCTTTGATCTTTTCTACGGGGTCTGACGCTCAGTGGAACG
AAAACTCACGTTAAGGGATTTTGGTCATGAGATTATCAAAAAGGATCTTCACCTAGATCCTTTTAAATTA
AAAATGAAGTTTTAAATCAATCTAAAGTATATATGAGTAAACTTGGTCTGACAGTTACCAATGCTTAATC
AGTGAGGCACCTATCTCAGCGATCTGTCTATTTCGTTCATCCATAGTTGCCTGACTCCCCGTCGTGTAGA
TAACTACGATACGGGAGGGCTTACCATCTGGCCCCAGTGCTGCAATGATACCGCGAGACCCACGCTCACC
GGCTCCAGATTTATCAGCAATAAACCAGCCAGCCGGAAGGGCCGAGCGCAGAAGTGGTCCTGCAACTTTA
TCCGCCTCCATCCAGTCTATTAATTGTTGCCGGGAAGCTAGAGTAAGTAGTTCGCCAGTTAATAGTTTGC
GCAACGTTGTTGCCATTGCTACAGGCATCGTGGTGTCACGCTCGTCGTTTGGTATGGCTTCATTCAGCTC
CGGTTCCCAACGATCAAGGCGAGTTACATGATCCCCCATGTTGTGCAAAAAAGCGGTTAGCTCCTTCGGT
CCTCCGATCGTTGTCAGAAGTAAGTTGGCCGCAGTGTTATCACTCATGGTTATGGCAGCACTGCATAATT
CTCTTACTGTCATGCCATCCGTAAGATGCTTTTCTGTGACTGGTGAGTACTCAACCAAGTCATTCTGAGA
ATAGTGTATGCGGCGACCGAGTTGCTCTTGCCCGGCGTCAATACGGGATAATACCGCGCCACATAGCAGA
ACTTTAAAAGTGCTCATCATTGGAAAACGTTCTTCGGGGCGAAAACTCTCAAGGATCTTACCGCTGTTGA
GATCCAGTTCGATGTAACCCACTCGTGCACCCAACTGATCTTCAGCATCTTTTACTTTCACCAGCGTTTC
TGGGTGAGCAAAAACAGGAAGGCAAAATGCCGCAAAAAAGGGAATAAGGGCGACACGGAAATGTTGAATA
CTCATACTCTTCCTTTTTCAATATTATTGAAGCATTTATCAGGGTTATTGTCTCATGAGCGGATACATAT
TTGAATGTATTTAGAAAAATAAACAAATAGGGGTTCCGCGCACATTTCCCCGAAAAGTG
